>Addgene plasmid #146242 | pAc5.1C-5BoxB-7-FLuc-STOP-CG3548_E | depositor full sequence | sequence record 288687 | Full Sequence
CTTCAAGGAATTAATTCTATATTCTAAAAACACAAATGATACTTCTAAAAAAAATCATGAATGGCATCAA
CTCTGAATCAAATCTTTGCAGATGCACCTACTTCTCATTTCCACTGTCACATCATTTTTCCAGATCTCGC
TGCCTGTTATGTGGCCCACAAACCAAGACACGTTTTATGGCCATTAAAGCTGGCTGATCGTCGCCAAACA
CCAAATACATATCAATATGTACATTCGAGAAAGAAGCGATCAAAGAAGCGTCTTCGGGCGAGTAGGAGAA
TGCGGAGGAGAAGGAGAACGAGCTGATCTAGTATCTCTCCACAATCCAATGCCAACTGACCAACTGGCCA
TATTCGGAGCAATTTGAAGCCAATTTCCATCGCCTGGCGATCGCTCCATTCTTGGCTATATGTTTTTCAC
CGTTCCCGGGGCCATTTTCAAAGACTCGTCGGTAAGATAAGATTGTGTCACTCGCTGTCTCTCTTCATTT
GTCGAAGAATGCTGAGGAATTTCGCGATGACGTCGGCGAGTATTTTGAAGAATGAGAATAATTTGTATTT
ATACGAAAATCAGTTAGTGGAATTTTCTACAAAAACATGTTATCTATAGATAATTTTGTTGCAAAATATG
TTGACTATGACAAAGATTGTATGTATATACCTTTAATGTATTCTCATTTTCTTATGTATTTATAATGGCA
ATGATGATACTGATGATATTTTAAGATGATGCCAGACCACAGGCTGATTTCTGCGTCTTTTGCCGAACGC
AGTGCATGTGCGGTTGTTGTTTTTTGGAATAGTTTCAATTTTCGGACTGTCCGCTTTGATTTCAGTTTCT
TGGCTTATTCAAAAAGCAAAGTAAAGCCAAAAAAGCGAGATGGCAATACCAAATGCGGCAAAACGGTAGT
GGAAGGAAAGGGGTGCGGGGCAGCGGAAGGAAGGGTGGGGCGGGGCGTGGCGGGGTCTGTGGCTGGGCGC
GACGTCACCGACGTTGGAGCCACTCCTTTGACCATGTGTGCGTGTGTGTATTATTCGTGTCTCGCCACTC
GCCGGTTGTTTTTTTCTTTTTATCTCGCTCTCTCTAGCGCCATCTCGTACGCATGCTCAACGCACCGCAT
GTTGCCGTGTCCTTTATGCGTCATTTTGGCTCGAAATAGGCAATTATTTAAACAAAGATTAGTCAACGAA
AACGCTAAAATAAATAAGTCTACAATATGGTTACTTATTGCCATGTGTGTGCAGCCAACGATAGCAACAA
AAGCAACAACACAGTGGCTTTCCCTCTTTCACTTTTTGTTTGCAAGCGCGTGCGAGCAAGACGGCACGAC
CGGCAAACGCAATTACGCTGACAAAGAGCAGACGAAGTTTTGGCCGAAAAACATCAAGGCGCCTGATACG
AATGCATTTGCAATAACAATTGCGATATTTAATATTGTTTATGAAGCTGTTTGACTTCAAAACACACAAA
AAAAAAAATAAAACAAATTATTTGAAAGAGAATTAGGAATCGGACAGCTTATCGTTACGGGCTAACAGCA
CACCGAGACGAAATAGCTTACCTGACGTCACAGCCTCTGGAAGAACTGCCGCCAAGCAGAGAGAGAGAGA
AAAAGAGGGAGAGCAGCTTAGACCGCATGTGCTTGTGTGTGAGGCGTCTCTCTCTTCGTCTCCTGTTTGC
GCAAACGCATAGACTGCACTGAGAAAATCGATTACCTATTTTTTATGAATGAATATTTGCACTATTACTA
TTCAAAACTATTAAGATAGCAATCACATTCAATAGCCAAATACTATACCACCTGAGCGATGCAACGAAAT
GATCAATTTGAGCAAAAATGCTGCATATTTAGGACGGCATCATTATAGAAATGCTTCTTGCTGTGTACTT
TTCTCTCGTCTGGCAGCTGTTTCGCCGTTATTGTTAAAACCGGCTTAAGTTAGGTGTGTTTTCTACGACT
AGTGATGCCCCTACTAGAAGATGTGTGTTGCACAAATGTCCCTGAATAACCAATTTGAAGTGCAGATAGC
AGTAAACGTAAGCTAATATGAATATTATTTAACTGTAATGTTTTAATATCGCTGGACATTACTAATAAAC
CCACTATAAACACATGTACATATGTATGTTTTGGCATACAATGAGTAGTTGGGGAAAAAATGTGTAAAAG
CACCGTGACCATCACAGCATAAAGATAACCAGCTGAAGTATCGAATATGAGTAACCCCCAAATTGAATCA
CATGCCGCAACTGATAGGACCCATGGAAGTACACTCTTCATGGCGATATACAAGACACACACAAGCACGA
ACACCCAGTTGCGGAGGAAATTCTCCGTAAATGAAAACCCAATCGGCGAACAATTCATACCCATATATGG
TAAAAGTTTTGAACGCGACTTGAGAGCGGAGAGCATTGCGGCTGATAAGGTTTTAGCGCTAAGCGGGCTT
TATAAAACGGGCTGCGGGACCAGTTTTCATATCAAGCTTGGGCCCTGAAGAAGGGCCCCTCGACTAGTCC
AAATACAAACTGGGCCCTGAAGAAGGGCCCATATAGGGCCCTGAAGAAGGGCCCTATCGAGGATATTATC
TCGACTAAGTCCAACTACAAACTGGGCCCTGAAGAAGGGCCCATATAGGGCCCTGAAGAAGGGCCCTATC
GAGGATATTATCTCGAGGTCACCCATTCGAAGCTTCGTTTGAGTTCTTGTGCTGTGTGGATACTCCTCCC
GACACAAAGCCGCTCCATCAGCCAGCAGTCGTCTAATCCAGAGACCCCGGATCGGGGTACCAACATGGCC
GAAGACGCCAAAAACATAAAGAAAGGCCCGGCACCATTCTATCCACTAGAGGATGGAACCGCTGGAGAGC
AACTGCATAAGGCTATGAAGAGATACGCCCTGGTTCCTGGAACAATTGCTTTTACAGATGCACATATCGA
GGTGAACATCACGTACGCGGAATACTTCGAAATGTCCGTTCGGTTGGCAGAAGCTATGAAACGATATGGG
CTGAATACAAATCACAGAATCGTCGTATGCAGTGAAAACTCTCTTCAATTCTTTATGCCGGTGTTGGGCG
CGTTATTTATCGGAGTTGCAGTTGCGCCCGCGAACGACATTTATAATGAACGTGAATTGCTCAACAGTAT
GAACATTTCGCAGCCTACCGTAGTGTTTGTTTCCAAAAAGGGGTTGCAAAAAATTTTGAACGTGCAAAAA
AAATTACCAATAATCCAGAAAATTATTATCATGGATTCTAAAACGGATTACCAGGGATTTCAGTCGATGT
ACACGTTCGTCACATCTCATCTACCTCCCGGTTTTAATGAATACGATTTTGTACCAGAGTCCTTTGATCG
TGACAAAACAATTGCACTGATAATGAACTCCTCTGGATCTACTGGGTTACCTAAGGGTGTGGCCCTTCCG
CATAGAACTGCCTGCGTCAGATTCTCGCATGCCAGAGATCCTATTTTTGGCAATCAAATCATTCCGGATA
CTGCGATTTTAAGTGTTGTTCCATTCCATCACGGTTTTGGAATGTTTACTACACTCGGATATTTGATATG
TGGATTTCGAGTCGTCTTAATGTATAGATTTGAAGAAGAGCTGTTTTTACGATCCCTTCAGGATTACAAA
ATTCAAAGTGCGTTGCTAGTACCAACCCTATTTTCATTCTTCGCCAAAAGCACTCTGATTGACAAATACG
ATTTATCTAATTTACACGAAATTGCTTCTGGGGGCGCACCTCTTTCGAAAGAAGTCGGGGAAGCGGTTGC
AAAACGCTTCCATCTTCCAGGGATACGACAAGGATATGGGCTCACTGAGACTACATCAGCTATTCTGATT
ACACCCGAGGGGGATGATAAACCGGGCGCGGTCGGTAAAGTTGTTCCATTTTTTGAAGCGAAGGTTGTGG
ATCTGGATACCGGGAAAACGCTGGGCGTTAATCAGAGAGGCGAATTATGTGTCAGAGGACCTATGATTAT
GTCCGGTTATGTAAACAATCCGGAAGCGACCAACGCCTTGATTGACAAGGATGGATGGCTACATTCTGGA
GACATAGCTTACTGGGACGAAGACGAACACTTCTTCATAGTTGACCGCTTGAAGTCTTTAATTAAATACA
AAGGGTATCAGGTGGCCCCCGCTGAATTGGAATCGATATTGTTACAACACCCCAACATCTTCGACGCGGG
CGTGGCAGGTCTTCCCGACGATGACGCCGGTGAACTTCCCGCCGCCGTTGTTGTTTTGGAGCACGGAAAG
ACGATGACGGAAAAAGAGATCGTGGATTACGTCGCCAGTCAAGTAACAACCGCGAAAAAGTTGCGCGGAG
GAGTTGTGTTTGTGGACGAAGTACCGAAAGGTCTTACCGGAAAACTCGACGCAAGAAAAATCAGAGAGAT
CCTCATAAAGGCCAAGAAGGGCGGAAAGTCCAAATTGTAAGAATTCGGGCGTGGCTGTTGGCCCATATGC
ATATACAATACGAAGAGAGCCAGCAATTAGGGTGTAAGGCATTTAGAGGAAACATCAACAGTACTTTAAA
ATTTAGCTTGAAATATGTTTAGCGAAATGTAGCTCTTCCGGTCAGCCAGAGTAACCGGAAACGGAAACGT
AAACGCCGGACGCGCATACAATACTCATCGACACACTCAAGTTGCCACTCGGACGAATGGACTGTTGTTT
ATTGTGCAATTCGCACGAGACGAACTCACAGGCATTGCATTTTCAAGAAATTAGTATTACATAATTGTAT
CCGTATCTGTTAAGTACTCCGGGCGAAGAGATCAATTCAAAATGCGGTTGTGTCGTCGAAAAAAAAACAA
ACTCGAAAATACTCATGCACAGACTCTGAATAAGTTCCCCTTTGCAGAACGCAATTTACTCATCAGTCAG
TATTCTCTATGGCCACTGTATTATTTTTATACCTTCATTTGTTAGCTTTAAGTTTTTTTTACACAACTAC
TACTTATACTTGTGCTGCCACCAGTTGGGCTGCCGTAGTTGCAGATCAATGTATCCATTGTCCATACATT
GCGAGAATCTTTTATAATTCGTCTAAGCATAAGTTACTGTACGTCGTGTTGTATAGCGCTGTAATATCCT
GTCACCTGCTTCTGCTTAATTAATACCCTATATCGGGCGAGAGCAAGGTACGATTAAACCATTAGATAAT
GAAATACAAATACATAGTGTATAAACAGATGAAGTCGACCGATGCCCTTGAGAGCCTTCAACCCAGTCAG
CTCCTTCCGGTGGGCGCGGGGCATGACTATCGTCGCCGCACTTATGACTGTCTTCTTTATCATGCAACTC
GTAGGACAGGTGCCGGCAGCGCTCTGGGTCATTTTCGGCGAGGACCGCTTTCGCTGGAGCGCGACGATGA
TCGGCCTGTCGCTTGCGGTATTCGGAATCTTGCACGCCCTCGCTCAAGCCTTCGTCACTGGTCCCGCCAC
CAAACGTTTCGGCGAGAAGCAGGCCATTATCGCCGGCATGGCGGCCGACGCGCTGGGCTACGTCTTGCTG
GCGTTCGCGACGCGAGGCTGGATGGCCTTCCCCATTATGATTCTTCTCGCTTCCGGCGGCATCGGGATGC
CCGCGTTGCAGGCCATGCTGTCCAGGCAGGTAGATGACGACCATCAGGGACAGCTTCAAGGATCGCTCGC
GGCTCTTACCAGCCAGCAAAAGGCCAGGAACCGTAAAAAGGCCGCGTTGCTGGCGTTTTTCCATAGGCTC
CGCCCCCCTGACGAGCATCACAAAAATCGACGCTCAAGTCAGAGGTGGCGAAACCCGACAGGACTATAAA
GATACCAGGCGTTTCCCCCTGGAAGCTCCCTCGTGCGCTCTCCTGTTCCGACCCTGCCGCTTACCGGATA
CCTGTCCGCCTTTCTCCCTTCGGGAAGCGTGGCGCTTTCTCAATGCTCACGCTGTAGGTATCTCAGTTCG
GTGTAGGTCGTTCGCTCCAAGCTGGGCTGTGTGCACGAACCCCCCGTTCAGCCCGACCGCTGCGCCTTAT
CCGGTAACTATCGTCTTGAGTCCAACCCGGTAAGACACGACTTATCGCCACTGGCAGCAGCCACTGGTAA
CAGGATTAGCAGAGCGAGGTATGTAGGCGGTGCTACAGAGTTCTTGAAGTGGTGGCCTAACTACGGCTAC
ACTAGAAGGACAGTATTTGGTATCTGCGCTCTGCTGAAGCCAGTTACCTTCGGAAAAAGAGTTGGTAGCT
CTTGATCCGGCAAACAAACCACCGCTGGTAGCGGTGGTTTTTTTGTTTGCAAGCAGCAGATTACGCGCAG
AAAAAAAGGATCTCAAGAAGATCCTTTGATCTTTTCTACGGGGTCTGACGCTCAGTGGAACGAAAACTCA
CGTTAAGGGATTTTGGTCATGAGATTATCAAAAAGGATCTTCACCTAGATCCTTTTAAATTAAAAATGAA
GTTTTAAATCAATCTAAAGTATATATGAGTAAACTTGGTCTGACAGTTACCAATGCTTAATCAGTGAGGC
ACCTATCTCAGCGATCTGTCTATTTCGTTCATCCATAGTTGCCTGACTCCCCGTCGTGTAGATAACTACG
ATACGGGAGGGCTTACCATCTGGCCCCAGTGCTGCAATGATACCGCGAGACCCACGCTCACCGGCTCCAG
ATTTATCAGCAATAAACCAGCCAGCCGGAAGGGCCGAGCGCAGAAGTGGTCCTGCAACTTTATCCGCCTC
CATCCAGTCTATTAATTGTTGCCGGGAAGCTAGAGTAAGTAGTTCGCCAGTTAATAGTTTGCGCAACGTT
GTTGCCATTGCTGCAGGCATCGTGGTGTCACGCTCGTCGTTTGGTATGGCTTCATTCAGCTCCGGTTCCC
AACGATCAAGGCGAGTTACATGATCCCCCATGTTGTGCAAAAAAGCGGTTAGCTCCTTCGGTCCTCCGAT
CGTTGTCAGAAGTAAGTTGGCCGCAGTGTTATCACTCATGGTTATGGCAGCACTGCATAATTCTCTTACT
GTCATGCCATCCGTAAGATGCTTTTCTGTGACTGGTGAGTACTCAACCAAGTCATTCTGAGAATAGTGTA
TGCGGCGACCGAGTTGCTCTTGCCCGGCGTCAACACGGGATAATACCGCGCCACATAGCAGAACTTTAAA
AGTGCTCATCATTGGAAAACGTTCTTCGGGGCGAAAACTCTCAAGGATCTTACCGCTGTTGAGATCCAGT
TCGATGTAACCCACTCGTGCACCCAACTGATCTTCAGCATCTTTTACTTTCACCAGCGTTTCTGGGTGAG
CAAAAACAGGAAGGCAAAATGCCGCAAAAAAGGGAATAAGGGCGACACGGAAATGTTGAATACTCATACT
CTTCCTTTTTCAATATTATTGAAGCATTTATCAGGGTTATTGTCTCATGAGCGGATACATATTTGAATGT
ATTTAGAAAAATAAACAAATAGGGGTTCCGCGCACATTTCCCCGAAAAGTGCCACCTGACGTCTAAGAAA
CCATTATTATCATGACATTAACCTATAAAAATAGGCGTATCACGAGGCCCTTTCGT
Features (pLannotate 1.2.2; 12 found; start..end, strand, type, name):
     56..2484    +  promoter       Ac5 promoter: Drosophila melanogaster actin 5C promoter
   2490..2508    +  protein_bind   boxB: λ N peptide binding site consisting of an RNA hairpin within the N-utliization (nut) site of the λ bacteriophage transcript (Tan and Frankel, 1995) λN peptide
   2532..2550    +  protein_bind   boxB: λ N peptide binding site consisting of an RNA hairpin within the N-utliization (nut) site of the λ bacteriophage transcript (Tan and Frankel, 1995) λN peptide
   2556..2574    +  protein_bind   boxB: λ N peptide binding site consisting of an RNA hairpin within the N-utliization (nut) site of the λ bacteriophage transcript (Tan and Frankel, 1995) λN peptide
   2614..2632    +  protein_bind   boxB: λ N peptide binding site consisting of an RNA hairpin within the N-utliization (nut) site of the λ bacteriophage transcript (Tan and Frankel, 1995) λN peptide
   2638..2656    +  protein_bind   boxB: λ N peptide binding site consisting of an RNA hairpin within the N-utliization (nut) site of the λ bacteriophage transcript (Tan and Frankel, 1995) λN peptide
   2696..2775    +  promoter       Ac5 promoter (fragment): Drosophila melanogaster actin 5c promoter
   2801..4450    +  CDS            luciferase: firefly luciferase; luc
   5214..5684    +  CDS            TcR (fragment): tetracycline efflux protein; tet; confers resistance to tetracycline
   5728..6316    -  rep_origin     ori: high-copy-number ColE1/pMB1/pBR322/pUC origin of replication
   6487..7347    -  CDS            AmpR: β-lactamase; bla; confers resistance to ampicillin, carbenicillin, and related antibiotics
   7348..7452    -  promoter       AmpR promoter: bla
