[The description below was written by a language model from this plasmid's Addgene catalogue record and pLannotate feature annotations shown in this document.]
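Description:
pAc5.1C-5BoxB-7-FLuc-STOP-CG3548_E is an insect-cell expression plasmid carrying a firefly luciferase reporter designed for studies of post-transcriptional regulation in Drosophila cells. The catalogue lists the backbone as unknown, although the name and the annotated parts point to a pAc5.1-type vector. Transcription is driven by the Drosophila melanogaster actin 5C (Ac5) promoter, a strong constitutive promoter in fly cell lines. In bacteria the 7,546 nt plasmid replicates from a ColE1/pUC-type origin and is selected with ampicillin through the β-lactamase gene and its own promoter. The record lists it as low copy, despite the origin annotation describing a high-copy type. A fragment of a tetracycline resistance gene is also annotated; being partial, it is presumably a non-functional backbone remnant.

The distinctive feature is the placement of five boxB hairpins immediately downstream of the promoter and upstream of the luciferase coding sequence, that is, in the 5′ leader of the transcript rather than the 3′ UTR. BoxB elements are RNA hairpins from bacteriophage λ that are bound by the λN peptide, so any protein fused to λN can be tethered to the reporter mRNA. A short Ac5 promoter fragment annotated between the boxB array and the luciferase start is probably residual actin 5C leader sequence. The luciferase ORF ends with a stop codon and, according to the record, is followed by the 3′ UTR of the D. melanogaster gene CG3548; this region is not annotated in the feature table, nor is a polyadenylation signal. The associated study concerns miRNA-mediated deadenylation, consistent with use as a reporter for how the CG3548 3′ UTR affects mRNA expression. The record does not explain the "7" or "E" in the name.
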