Addgene plasmid #146242: pAc5.1C-5BoxB-7-FLuc-STOP-CG3548_E
Purpose: Insect Expression of 5BoxB-7-Fluc-CG3548-3UTR
Depositing lab: Elisa Izaurralde. Depositing organization: Max Planck Institute for Developmental Biology. Publication: Deadenylation is a widespread effect of miRNA regulation. Eulalio A, Huntzinger E, Nishihara T, Rehwinkel J, Fauser M, Izaurralde E. RNA. 2009 Jan . 15(1):21-32. 10.1261/rna.1399509 PubMed 19029310.
Backbone
  Vector backbone: Unknown
  Vector type: Insect Expression
Growth in bacteria
  Bacterial resistance: Ampicillin, 100 μg/mL
  Growth temperature: 37°C
  Growth strain: DH5alpha
  Copy number: Low Copy
Gene/Insert
  Gene/Insert name: 5BoxB-7-Fluc-CG3548-3UTR
  Species: D. melanogaster (fly)
  Cloning method: Unknown
Terms and licenses: Academic/Nonprofit Terms; Industry Terms: Not Available to Industry
Depositor comments: 3'UTR extracted from NCBI NM_138097.3 Plasmids from this collection were made available to the research community and donated after the lab closed. Please note that the sequence provided by the depositing laboratory may be theoretical/predicted or based on Sanger sequencing results. There may be discrepancies between sequencing results obtained by Addgene and the depositor sequence. If an Addgene verified sequence is not available, please contact before placing your order to request that our lab fully sequence the plasmid.
How to cite: pAc5.1C-5BoxB-7-FLuc-STOP-CG3548_E was a gift from Elisa Izaurralde (Addgene plasmid # 146242 ; http://n2t.net/addgene:146242 ; RRID:Addgene_146242)
